>Addgene plasmid #234518 | pAAV-cytoFLARE1.1-TEV | addgene full sequence | sequence record 470398 | Addgene NGS Result
CCTGCAGGCAGCTGCGCGCTCGCTCGCTCACTGAGGCCGCCCGGGCGTCGGGCGACCTTTGGTCGCCCGG
CCTCAGTGAGCGAGCGAGCGCGCAGAGAGGGAGTGGCCAACTCCATCACTAGGGGTTCCTGCGGCCGCAC
GCGTTGTACAGTGTCTAGACTGCAGAGGGCCCTGCGTATGAGTGCAAGTGGGTTTTAGGACCAGGATGAG
GCGGGGTGGGGGTGCCTACCTGACGACCGACCCCGACCCACTGGACAAGCACCCAACCCCCATTCCCCAA
ATTGCGCATCCCCTATCAGAGAGGGGGAGGGGAAACAGGATGCGGCGAGGCGCGTGCGCACTGCCAGCTT
CAGCACCGCGGACAGTGCCTTCGCCCCCGCCTGGCGGCGCGCGCCACCGCCGCCTCAGCACTGAAGGCGC
GCTGACGTCACTCGCCGGTCCCCCGCAAACTCCCCTTCCCGGCCACCTTGGTCGCGTCCGCGCCGCCGCC
GGCCCAGCCGGACCGCACCACGCGAGGCGCGAGATAGGGGGGCACGGGCGCGACCATCTGCGCTGCGGCG
CCGGCGACTCAGCGCTGCCTCAGTCTGCGGTGGGCAGCGGAGGAGTCGTGTCGTGCCTGAGAGCGCAGTC
GAGAAGGATCCGCCACCATGGTGAGCAAGGGCGAGGAGCTGTTCACCGGGGTGGTGCCCATCCTGGTCGA
GCTGGACGGCGACGTAAACGGCCACAAGTTCAGCGTGTCCGGCGAGGGCGAGGGCGATGCCACCTACGGC
AAGCTGACCCTGAAGTTCATCTGCACCACCGGCAAGCTGCCCGTGCCCTGGCCCACCCTCGTGACCACCC
TGACCTACGGCGTGCAGTGCTTCAGCCGCTACCCCGACCACATGAAGCAGCACGACTTCTTCAAGTCCGC
CATGCCCGAAGGCTACGTCCAGGAGCGCACCATCTTCTTCAAGGACGACGGCAACTACAAGACCCGCGCC
GAGGTGAAGTTCGAGGGCGACACCCTGGTGAACCGCATCGAGCTGAAGGGCATCGACTTCAAGGAGGACG
GCAACATCCTGGGGCACAAGCTGGAGTACAACTACAACAGCCACAACGTCTATATCATGGCCGACAAGCA
GAAGAACGGCATCAAGGTGAACTTCAAGATCCGCCACAACATCGAGGACGGCAGCGTGCAGCTCGCCGAC
CACTACCAGCAGAACACCCCCATCGGCGACGGCCCCGTGCTGCTGCCCGACAACCACTACCTGAGCACCC
AGTCCGCCCTGAGCAAAGACCCCAACGAGAAGCGCGATCACATGGTCCTGCTGGAGTTCGTGACCGCCGC
CGGGATCACTCTCGGCATGGACGAGCTGTACAAGGGAAGCGGAGCTACTAACTTCAGCCTGCTGAAGCAG
GCTGGAGACGTGGAGGAGAACCCTGGACCTATGGACCAACTGACTGAAGAGCAGATCGCAGAATTTAAAG
AGGCTTTCTCCCTACTGGACAAGGACGGGGATGGGACAATAACAACCAAGGAGCTGGGGACGGGGATGCG
GTCTCTGGGGCAGAACCCCACAGAAGCAGAGCTGCAGGACATGATCAATGAAGTAGATGCCGACGGTGAC
GGCACAATCGACTTCCCTGAGTTCCTGACAATGATGGCAAGAAAAATGAAATACAGGGACACGGAAGAAG
AAATTAGAGAAGCGTTCGGTGTGTTTGATAAGGATGGCAATGGCTACATCAGTGCAGCAGAGCTTCGCCA
CGTGATGACAAACCTTGGAGAGAAGTTAACAGATGAAGAGGTTGATGAAATGATCAGGGAAGCAGACATC
GATGGGGATGGTCAGGTAAACTACGAAGAGTTTGTACAAATGATGACAGCGAAGGGCAAGCCGATCCCTA
ACCCTCTGCTGGGCCTGGACAGCACTGGTGGAGCTAGCGGTGGAAGTGGATCAGGCAGCGGTGGATCTGG
AGAAAGCTTGTTTAAGGGACCACGTGATTACAACCCGATATCGAGCACCATTTGTCATTTGACGAATGAA
TCTGATGGGCACACAGCATCGTTGTATGGTATTGGATTTGGTCCCTTCATCATTACAAACAAGCACTTGT
TTAGAAGAAATAATGGAACACTGTTGGTCCAATCACTACATGGTGTATTCAAGGTCAAGAACACCACGAC
TTTGCAACAACACCTCATTGATGGGAGGGACATGATAATTATTCGCATGCCTAAGGATTTCCCACCATTT
CCTCAAAAGCTGAAATTTAGAGAGCCACAAAGGGAAGAGCGCATATGTCTTGTGACAACCAACTTCCAAA
CTAAGAGCATGTCTAGCATGGTGTCAGACACTAGTTGCACATTCCCTTCATCTGATGGCATATTCTGGAA
GCATTGGATTCAAACCAAGGATGGGCAGTGTGGCAATCCATTAGTATCAACTAGAGATGGGTTCATTGTT
GGTATACACTCAGCATCGAATTTCACCAACACAAACAATTATTTCACAAGCGTGCCGAAAAACTTCATGG
AATTGTTGACAAATCAGGAGGCGCAGCAGTGGGTTAGTGGTTGGCGATTAAATGCTGACTCAGTATTGTG
GGGTGGCCATAAAGTTTTCATGGTGTAAGGCGCGCCGAATTCGATATCAAGCTTATCGATAATCAACCTC
TGGATTACAAAATTTGTGAAAGATTGACTGGTATTCTTAACTATGTTGCTCCTTTTACGCTATGTGGATA
CGCTGCTTTAATGCCTTTGTATCATGCTATTGCTTCCCGTATGGCTTTCATTTTCTCCTCCTTGTATAAA
TCCTGGTTGCTGTCTCTTTATGAGGAGTTGTGGCCCGTTGTCAGGCAACGTGGCGTGGTGTGCACTGTGT
TTGCTGACGCAACCCCCACTGGTTGGGGCATTGCCACCACCTGTCAGCTCCTTTCCGGGACTTTCGCTTT
CCCCCTCCCTATTGCCACGGCGGAACTCATCGCCGCCTGCCTTGCCCGCTGCTGGACAGGGGCTCGGCTG
TTGGGCACTGACAATTCCGTGGTGTTGTCGGGGAAATCATCGTCCTTTCCTTGGCTGCTCGCCTATGTTG
CCACCTGGATTCTGCGCGGGACGTCCTTCTGCTACGTCCCTTCGGCCCTCAATCCAGCGGACCTTCCTTC
CCGCGGCCTGCTGCCGGCTCTGCGGCCTCTTCCGCGTCTTCGCCTTCGCCCTCAGACGAGTCGGATCTCC
CTTTGGGCCGCCTCCCCGCATCGATACCGAGCGCTGCTCGAGCTAGAGCTCGCTGATCAGCCTCGACTGT
GCCTTCTAGTTGCCAGCCATCTGTTGTTTGCCCCTCCCCCGTGCCTTCCTTGACCCTGGAAGGTGCCACT
CCCACTGTCCTTTCCTAATAAAATGAGGAAATTGCATCGCATTGTCTGAGTAGGTGTCATTCTATTCTGG
GGGGTGGGGTGGGGCAGGACAGCAAGGGGGAGGATTGGGAAGACAATAGCAGGCATGCTGGGGAGGTAAC
CACGTGCGGACCGAGCGGCCGCAGGAACCCCTAGTGATGGAGTTGGCCACTCCCTCTCTGCGCGCTCGCT
CGCTCACTGAGGCCGGGCGACCAAAGGTCGCCCGACGCCCGGGCTTTGCCCGGGCGGCCTCAGTGAGCGA
GCGAGCGCGCAGCTGCCTGCAGGGGCGCCTGATGCGGTATTTTCTCCTTACGCATCTGTGCGGTATTTCA
CACCGCATA
[95 nt withheld, positions 3720-3814]
T
[46 nt withheld, positions 3816-3861]
C
[141 nt withheld, positions 3863-4003]
CCTTTGACGTTGGAGTCCACGTTCTTT
[37 nt withheld, positions 4031-4067]
ACTCTATCTCGGGCTATTCTTTTGATTTATAAGGGATTTTGCCGATTTCGGTCTATTGGTTAAAAAATGA
GCTGATTTAACAAAAATTTAACGCGAATTTTAACAAAATATTAACGTTTACAATTTTATGGTGCACTCTC
AGTACAATCTGCTCTGATGCCGCATAGTTAAGCCAGCCCCGACACCCGCCAACACCCGCTGACGCGCCCT
GACGGGCTTGTCTGCTCCCGGCATCCGCTTACAGACAAGCTGTGACCGTCTCCGGGAGCTGCATGTGTCA
GAGGTTTTCACCGTCATCACCGAAACGCGCGAGACGAAAGGGCCTCGTGATACGCCTATTTTTATAGGTT
AATGTCATGATAATAATGGTTTCTTAGACGTCAGGTGGCACTTTTCGGGGAAATGTGCGCGGAACCCCTA
TTTGTTTATTTTTCTAAATACATTCAAATATGTATCCGCTCATGAGACAATAACCCTGATAAATGCTTCA
ATAATATTGAAAAAGGAAGAGTATGAGTATTCAACATTTCCGTGTCGCCCTTATTCCCTTTTTTGCGGCA
TTTTGCCTTCCTGTTTTTGCTCACCCAGAAACGCTGGTGAAAGTAAAAGATGCTGAAGATCAGTTGGGTG
CACGAGTGGGTTACATCGAACTGGATCTCAACAGCGGTAAGATCCTTGAGAGTTTTCGCCCCGAAGAACG
TTTTCCAATGATGAGCACTTTTAAAGTTCTGCTATGTGGCGCGGTATTATCCCGTATTGACGCCGGGCAA
GAGCAACTCGGTCGCCGCATACACTATTCTCAGAATGACTTGGTTGAGTACTCACCAGTCACAGAAAAGC
ATCTTACGGATGGCATGACAGTAAGAGAATTATGCAGTGCTGCCATAACCATGAGTGATAACACTGCGGC
CAACTTACTTCTGACAACGATCGGAGGACCGAAGGAGCTAACCGCTTTTTTGCACAACATGGGGGATCAT
GTAACTCGCCTTGATCGTTGGGAACCGGAGCTGAATGAAGCCATACCAAACGACGAGCGTGACACCACGA
TGCCTGTAGCAATGGCAACAACGTTGCGCAAACTATTAACTGGCGAACTACTTACTCTAGCTTCCCGGCA
ACAATTAATAGACTGGATGGAGGCGGATAAAGTTGCAGGACCACTTCTGCGCTCGGCCCTTCCGGCTGGC
TGGTTTATTGCTGATAAATCTGGAGCCGGTGAGCGTGGAAGCCGCGGTATCATTGCAGCACTGGGGCCAG
ATGGTAAGCCCTCCCGTATCGTAGTTATCTACACGACGGGGAGTCAGGCAACTATGGATGAACGAAATAG
ACAGATCGCTGAGATAGGTGCCTCACTGATTAAGCATTGGTAACTGTCAGACCAAGTTTACTCATATATA
CTTTAGATTGATTTAAAACTTCATTTTTAATTTAAAAGGATCTAGGTGAAGATCCTTTTTGATAATCTCA
TGACCAAAATCCCTTAACGTGAGTTTTCGTTCCACTGAGCGTCAGACCCCGTAGAAAAGATCAAAGGATC
TTCTTGAGATCCTTTTTTTCTGCGCGTAATCTGCTGCTTGCAAACAAAAAAACCACCGCTACCAGCGGTG
GTTTGTTTGCCGGATCAAGAGCTACCAACTCTTTTTCCGAAGGTAACTGGCTTCAGCAGAGCGCAGATAC
CAAATACTGTTCTTCTAGTGTAGCCGTAGTTAGGCCACCACTTCAAGAACTCTGTAGCACCGCCTACATA
CCTCGCTCTGCTAATCCTGTTACCAGTGGCTGCTGCCAGTGGCGATAAGTCGTGTCTTACCGGGTTGGAC
TCAAGACGATAGTTACCGGATAAGGCGCAGCGGTCGGGCTGAACGGGGGGTTCGTGCACACAGCCCAGCT
TGGAGCGAACGACCTACACCGAACTGAGATACCTACAGCGTGAGCTATGAGAAAGCGCCACGCTTCCCGA
AGGGAGAAAGGCGGACAGGTATCCGGTAAGCGGCAGGGTCGGAACAGGAGAGCGCACGAGGGAGCTTCCA
GGGGGAAACGCCTGGTATCTTTATAGTCCTGTCGGGTTTCGCCACCTCTGACTTGAGCGTCGATTTTTGT
GATGCTCGTCAGGGGGGCGGAGCCTATGGAAAAACGCCAGCAACGCGGCCTTTTTACGGTTCCTGGCCTT
TTGCTGGCCTTTTGCTCACATGT
Features (pLannotate 1.2.2; 18 found; start..end, strand, type, name):
     12..39      +  repeat_region  AAV2 ITR (fragment): inverted terminal repeat of adeno-associated virus serotype 2 inverted
     68..95      +  repeat_region  AAV2 ITR (fragment): inverted terminal repeat of adeno-associated virus serotype 2 inverted
    181..628     +  promoter       hSyn promoter: human synapsin I promoter; confers neuron-specific expression (Kügler et al., 2003)
    648..1364    +  CDS            EGFP: EGFP is a basic (constitutively fluorescent) green fluorescent protein published in 1996, derived from Aequorea victoria. It is reported to be a rapidly-maturing weak dimer with moderate acid sensitivity.
   1434..1874    +  CDS            calmodulin: calcium-binding protein
   1878..1903    +  misc_feature   12Pktag (fragment)
   1959..2615    +  CDS            TEV protease (fragment): tobacco etch virus protease (Kapust et al., 2001)
   2627..2651    +  misc_feature   MCS (fragment): pBluescript multiple cloning site
   2651..3239    +  misc_feature   WPRE: woodchuck hepatitis virus posttranscriptional regulatory element
   3287..3494    +  polyA_signal   bGH poly(A) signal: bovine growth hormone polyadenylation signal
   3523..3663    +  repeat_region  AAV2 ITR: inverted terminal repeat of adeno-associated virus serotype 2 inverted
   3668..3719    -  misc_feature   bom (fragment): basis of mobility region from pBR322
   3738..4193    +  rep_origin     f1 ori (sequence partly withheld): f1 bacteriophage origin of replication; arrow indicates direction of (+) strand synthesis
   4194..4243    -  misc_feature   bom (fragment): basis of mobility region from pBR322
   4345..4380    -  CDS            rop (fragment): Rop protein, which maintains plasmids at low copy number; rop
   4475..4579    +  promoter       AmpR promoter: bla
   4580..5440    +  CDS            AmpR: β-lactamase; bla; confers resistance to ampicillin, carbenicillin, and related antibiotics
   5611..6199    +  rep_origin     ori: high-copy-number ColE1/pMB1/pBR322/pUC origin of replication
