[The description below was written by a language model from this plasmid's Addgene catalogue record and pLannotate feature annotations shown in this document.]
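Description:
pAAV-cytoFLARE1.1-TEV is an adeno-associated virus transfer plasmid for mammalian, neuron-directed expression, built on a pAAV backbone of about 6.3 kb. In bacteria it is maintained by a high-copy ColE1/pUC-type origin and selected with ampicillin through the β-lactamase gene. An f1 phage origin is also present, along with small annotated remnants of pBR322 bom and rop sequences. The expression cassette is bounded by AAV2 inverted terminal repeats, which allow it to be packaged into recombinant AAV particles. The right ITR is annotated as intact, while the left one appears only as two short fragments in the automated annotation.

Between the ITRs, the human synapsin I promoter drives neuron-specific transcription of a single open reading frame recorded as EGFP-P2A-CaM-V5-TEVp. EGFP serves as an expression marker, and the P2A self-cleaving peptide separates it from a fusion of calmodulin, a V5 epitope tag and tobacco etch virus protease. The feature table does not annotate P2A or V5 as such. A short "12Pktag" fragment hit lies between calmodulin and the protease, where the V5 tag would be expected, and the protease is annotated as a fragment. A WPRE downstream of the coding sequence enhances transcript stability and expression, and a bovine growth hormone polyadenylation signal terminates the message.

The plasmid supplies the protease component of the cytoFLARE1.1 system, a transcriptional reporter for detecting calcium transients in neuronal cultures. Calmodulin presumably provides the calcium-sensing element that governs protease action. The partner components, including the protease substrate and the reporter gene, are not part of this construct and are not described in the record.
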