Addgene plasmid #234518: pAAV-cytoFLARE1.1-TEV
Purpose: Transcriptional reporter for detecting calcium transients in neuronal cultures (TEVp)
Depositing lab: Wenjing Wang. Depositing organization: University of Michigan. Publication: An improved FLARE system for recording and manipulating neuronal activity. Zhou G, Li R, Bartolik O, Ma Y, Wan WW, Meng J, Hu Y, Ye B, Wang W. Cell Rep Methods. 2025 Apr 21;5(4):101012. doi: 10.1016/j.crmeth.2025.101012. Epub 2025 Mar 21. PubMed 40120579.
Backbone
  Vector backbone: pAAV
  Vector type: Mammalian Expression, AAV
Growth in bacteria
  Bacterial resistance: Ampicillin, 100 μg/mL
  Growth temperature: 37°C
  Growth strain: NEB Stable
  Copy number: Unknown
Gene/Insert
  Gene/Insert name: EGFP-P2A-CaM-V5-TEVp
  Species: H. sapiens (human)
  Cloning method: Gibson Cloning
  Sequencing primers: 5′ gcgaccatctgcgctgcggcgcc; 3′ cacatagcgtaaaaggagcaacatag
Terms and licenses: Academic/Nonprofit Terms; Industry Terms
Depositor comments: Please visit https://doi.org/10.1101/2025.01.13.632875 for bioRxiv preprint.
How to cite: pAAV-cytoFLARE1.1-TEV was a gift from Wenjing Wang (Addgene plasmid # 234518 ; http://n2t.net/addgene:234518 ; RRID:Addgene_234518)
